>Addgene plasmid #145915 | pAc5.1B-EGFP-DmBelle_299-694_B | depositor full sequence | sequence record 288360 | Full Sequence
CTTCAAGGAATTAATTCTATATTCTAAAAACACAAATGATACTTCTAAAAAAAATCATGAATGGCATCAA
CTCTGAATCAAATCTTTGCAGATGCACCTACTTCTCATTTCCACTGTCACATCATTTTTCCAGATCTCGC
TGCCTGTTATGTGGCCCACAAACCAAGACACGTTTTATGGCCATTAAAGCTGGCTGATCGTCGCCAAACA
CCAAATACATATCAATATGTACATTCGAGAAAGAAGCGATCAAAGAAGCGTCTTCGGGCGAGTAGGAGAA
TGCGGAGGAGAAGGAGAACGAGCTGATCTAGTATCTCTCCACAATCCAATGCCAACTGACCAACTGGCCA
TATTCGGAGCAATTTGAAGCCAATTTCCATCGCCTGGCGATCGCTCCATTCTTGGCTATATGTTTTTCAC
CGTTCCCGGGGCCATTTTCAAAGACTCGTCGGTAAGATAAGATTGTGTCACTCGCTGTCTCTCTTCATTT
GTCGAAGAATGCTGAGGAATTTCGCGATGACGTCGGCGAGTATTTTGAAGAATGAGAATAATTTGTATTT
ATACGAAAATCAGTTAGTGGAATTTTCTACAAAAACATGTTATCTATAGATAATTTTGTTGCAAAATATG
TTGACTATGACAAAGATTGTATGTATATACCTTTAATGTATTCTCATTTTCTTATGTATTTATAATGGCA
ATGATGATACTGATGATATTTTAAGATGATGCCAGACCACAGGCTGATTTCTGCGTCTTTTGCCGAACGC
AGTGCATGTGCGGTTGTTGTTTTTTGGAATAGTTTCAATTTTCGGACTGTCCGCTTTGATTTCAGTTTCT
TGGCTTATTCAAAAAGCAAAGTAAAGCCAAAAAAGCGAGATGGCAATACCAAATGCGGCAAAACGGTAGT
GGAAGGAAAGGGGTGCGGGGCAGCGGAAGGAAGGGTGGGGCGGGGCGTGGCGGGGTCTGTGGCTGGGCGC
GACGTCACCGACGTTGGAGCCACTCCTTTGACCATGTGTGCGTGTGTGTATTATTCGTGTCTCGCCACTC
GCCGGTTGTTTTTTTCTTTTTATCTCGCTCTCTCTAGCGCCATCTCGTACGCATGCTCAACGCACCGCAT
GTTGCCGTGTCCTTTATGCGTCATTTTGGCTCGAAATAGGCAATTATTTAAACAAAGATTAGTCAACGAA
AACGCTAAAATAAATAAGTCTACAATATGGTTACTTATTGCCATGTGTGTGCAGCCAACGATAGCAACAA
AAGCAACAACACAGTGGCTTTCCCTCTTTCACTTTTTGTTTGCAAGCGCGTGCGAGCAAGACGGCACGAC
CGGCAAACGCAATTACGCTGACAAAGAGCAGACGAAGTTTTGGCCGAAAAACATCAAGGCGCCTGATACG
AATGCATTTGCAATAACAATTGCGATATTTAATATTGTTTATGAAGCTGTTTGACTTCAAAACACACAAA
AAAAAAAATAAAACAAATTATTTGAAAGAGAATTAGGAATCGGACAGCTTATCGTTACGGGCTAACAGCA
CACCGAGACGAAATAGCTTACCTGACGTCACAGCCTCTGGAAGAACTGCCGCCAAGCAGAGAGAGAGAGA
AAAAGAGGGAGAGCAGCTTAGACCGCATGTGCTTGTGTGTGAGGCGTCTCTCTCTTCGTCTCCTGTTTGC
GCAAACGCATAGACTGCACTGAGAAAATCGATTACCTATTTTTTATGAATGAATATTTGCACTATTACTA
TTCAAAACTATTAAGATAGCAATCACATTCAATAGCCAAATACTATACCACCTGAGCGATGCAACGAAAT
GATCAATTTGAGCAAAAATGCTGCATATTTAGGACGGCATCATTATAGAAATGCTTCTTGCTGTGTACTT
TTCTCTCGTCTGGCAGCTGTTTCGCCGTTATTGTTAAAACCGGCTTAAGTTAGGTGTGTTTTCTACGACT
AGTGATGCCCCTACTAGAAGATGTGTGTTGCACAAATGTCCCTGAATAACCAATTTGAAGTGCAGATAGC
AGTAAACGTAAGCTAATATGAATATTATTTAACTGTAATGTTTTAATATCGCTGGACATTACTAATAAAC
CCACTATAAACACATGTACATATGTATGTTTTGGCATACAATGAGTAGTTGGGGAAAAAATGTGTAAAAG
CACCGTGACCATCACAGCATAAAGATAACCAGCTGAAGTATCGAATATGAGTAACCCCCAAATTGAATCA
CATGCCGCAACTGATAGGACCCATGGAAGTACACTCTTCATGGCGATATACAAGACACACACAAGCACGA
ACACCCAGTTGCGGAGGAAATTCTCCGTAAATGAAAACCCAATCGGCGAACAATTCATACCCATATATGG
TAAAAGTTTTGAACGCGACTTGAGAGCGGAGAGCATTGCGGCTGATAAGGTTTTAGCGCTAAGCGGGCTT
TATAAAACGGGCTGCGGGACCAGTTTTCATATCACTACCGTTTGAGTTCTTGTGCTGTGTGGATACTCCT
CCCGACACAAAGCCGCTCCATCAGCCAGCAGTCGTCTAATCCAGAGACCCCGGATCGGGGTACCAACATG
GTGAGCAAGGGCGAGGAGCTGTTCACCGGGGTGGTGCCCATCCTGGTCGAGCTGGACGGCGACGTAAACG
GCCACAAGTTCAGCGTGTCCGGCGAGGGCGAGGGCGATGCCACCTACGGCAAGCTGACCCTGAAGTTCAT
CTGCACCACCGGCAAGCTGCCCGTGCCCTGGCCCACCCTCGTGACCACCCTGACCTACGGCGTGCAGTGC
TTCAGCCGCTACCCCGACCACATGAAGCAGCACGACTTCTTCAAGTCCGCCATGCCCGAAGGCTACGTCC
AGGAGCGCACCATCTTCTTCAAGGACGACGGCAACTACAAGACCCGCGCCGAGGTGAAGTTCGAGGGCGA
CACCCTGGTGAACCGCATCGAGCTGAAGGGCATCGACTTCAAGGAGGACGGCAACATCCTGGGGCACAAG
CTGGAGTACAACTACAACAGCCACAACGTCTATATCATGGCCGACAAGCAGAAGAACGGCATCAAGGTGA
ACTTCAAGATCCGCCACAACATCGAGGACGGCAGCGTGCAGCTCGCCGACCACTACCAGCAGAACACCCC
CATCGGCGACGGCCCCGTGCTGCTGCCCGACAACCACTACCTGAGCACCCAGTCCGCCCTGAGCAAAGAC
CCCAACGAGAAGCGCGATCACATGGTCCTGCTGGAGTTCGTGACCGCCGCCGGGATCACTCTCGGCATGG
ACGAGCTGTACAAGCCAAGCTTGATGGATGTGCAGCTGACGGAGATTATCCGCAACAACGTGGCCTTAGC
ACGTTATGACAAACCGACACCGGTGCAGAAGCACGCCATTCCGATCATTATCAATGGCCGGGATCTAATG
GCCTGCGCCCAGACTGGATCCGGCAAGACGGCCGCCTTCCTGGTGCCGATTCTCAACCAGATGTACGAGC
TGGGACATGTGCCCCCGCCGCAAAGCACCCGGCAGTACAGCCGGCGCAAGCAGTATCCGTTGGGTCTGGT
GCTGGCGCCGACCCGCGAACTGGCCACCCAGATCTTTGAGGAGGCCAAGAAGTTCGCCTATCGCTCCCGG
ATGCGCCCGGCAGTGCTGTACGGCGGAAACAATACTAGCGAGCAGATGCGCGAGCTGGACCGCGGTTGCC
ATCTGATTGTGGCCACACCCGGTCGCCTAGAGGACATGATCACACGCGGAAAGGTGGGACTGGAGAACAT
TCGATTCCTTGTACTGGATGAGGCTGATCGTATGTTGGACATGGGTTTCGAGCCGCAGATCCGTCGCATC
GTCGAACAGCTAAACATGCCGCCAACCGGACAGCGCCAGACGCTTATGTTCTCGGCCACATTCCCCAAGC
AGATCCAGGAGTTAGCCAGCGATTTCCTCAGCAACTACATTTTCTTGGCCGTTGGTCGTGTGGGCTCCAC
ATCTGAGAACATTACGCAGACAATCCTGTGGGTCTATGAACCCGACAAGCGCTCGTATCTGCTGGATCTG
CTCTCGTCTATCCGCGATGGCCCCGAATACACCAAAGACAGCCTAACACTGATCTTTGTGGAGACTAAGA
AGGGTGCAGACTCGCTGGAGGAGTTCCTGTACCAGTGCAATCATCCCGTCACTAGCATCCACGGTGATCG
CACGCAGAAGGAGCGCGAGGAGGCACTGCGCTGCTTCCGATCGGGCGACTGCCCCATCCTGGTGGCCACA
GCCGTGGCCGCTCGTGGCCTGGACATTCCGCACGTTAAGCACGTTATTAACTTTGACCTGCCCTCGGATG
TGGAGGAGTATGTCCACCGTATCGGGCGTACCGGACGTATGGGTAATCTTGGTGTGGCCACCTCCTTTTT
CAACGAAAAGAACCGCAACATTTGCTCCGATCTCTTGGAGCTGCTGATCGAAACGAAGCAGGAGATCCCC
AGTTTCATGGAGGATATGAGTTCGTAGGCGGCCGCTCGAGTCTAGAGGGCCCGCGGTTCGAAGGTAAGCC
TATCCCTAACCCTCTCCTCGGTCTCGATTCTACGCGTACCGGTCATCATCACCATCACCATTGAGTTTAA
ACCCGCTGATCAGCCTCGACTGTGCCTTCTAAGGCCTGAGCTCGCTGATCAGCCTCGATCGAGGATCCAG
ACATGATAAGATACATTGATGAGTTTGGACAAACCACAACTAGAATGCAGTGAAAAAAATGCTTTATTTG
TGAAATTTGTGATGCTATTGCTTTATTTGTAACCATTATAAGCTGCAATAAACAAGTTAACAACAACAAT
TGCATTCATTTTATGTTTCAGGTTCAGGGGGAGGTGTGGGAGGTTTTTTAAAGCAAGTAAAACCTCTACA
AATGTGGTATGGCTGATTATGATCAGTCGACCGATGCCCTTGAGAGCCTTCAACCCAGTCAGCTCCTTCC
GGTGGGCGCGGGGCATGACTATCGTCGCCGCACTTATGACTGTCTTCTTTATCATGCAACTCGTAGGACA
GGTGCCGGCAGCGCTCTGGGTCATTTTCGGCGAGGACCGCTTTCGCTGGAGCGCGACGATGATCGGCCTG
TCGCTTGCGGTATTCGGAATCTTGCACGCCCTCGCTCAAGCCTTCGTCACTGGTCCCGCCACCAAACGTT
TCGGCGAGAAGCAGGCCATTATCGCCGGCATGGCGGCCGACGCGCTGGGCTACGTCTTGCTGGCGTTCGC
GACGCGAGGCTGGATGGCCTTCCCCATTATGATTCTTCTCGCTTCCGGCGGCATCGGGATGCCCGCGTTG
CAGGCCATGCTGTCCAGGCAGGTAGATGACGACCATCAGGGACAGCTTCAAGGATCGCTCGCGGCTCTTA
CCAGCCAGCAAAAGGCCAGGAACCGTAAAAAGGCCGCGTTGCTGGCGTTTTTCCATAGGCTCCGCCCCCC
TGACGAGCATCACAAAAATCGACGCTCAAGTCAGAGGTGGCGAAACCCGACAGGACTATAAAGATACCAG
GCGTTTCCCCCTGGAAGCTCCCTCGTGCGCTCTCCTGTTCCGACCCTGCCGCTTACCGGATACCTGTCCG
CCTTTCTCCCTTCGGGAAGCGTGGCGCTTTCTCAATGCTCACGCTGTAGGTATCTCAGTTCGGTGTAGGT
CGTTCGCTCCAAGCTGGGCTGTGTGCACGAACCCCCCGTTCAGCCCGACCGCTGCGCCTTATCCGGTAAC
TATCGTCTTGAGTCCAACCCGGTAAGACACGACTTATCGCCACTGGCAGCAGCCACTGGTAACAGGATTA
GCAGAGCGAGGTATGTAGGCGGTGCTACAGAGTTCTTGAAGTGGTGGCCTAACTACGGCTACACTAGAAG
GACAGTATTTGGTATCTGCGCTCTGCTGAAGCCAGTTACCTTCGGAAAAAGAGTTGGTAGCTCTTGATCC
GGCAAACAAACCACCGCTGGTAGCGGTGGTTTTTTTGTTTGCAAGCAGCAGATTACGCGCAGAAAAAAAG
GATCTCAAGAAGATCCTTTGATCTTTTCTACGGGGTCTGACGCTCAGTGGAACGAAAACTCACGTTAAGG
GATTTTGGTCATGAGATTATCAAAAAGGATCTTCACCTAGATCCTTTTAAATTAAAAATGAAGTTTTAAA
TCAATCTAAAGTATATATGAGTAAACTTGGTCTGACAGTTACCAATGCTTAATCAGTGAGGCACCTATCT
CAGCGATCTGTCTATTTCGTTCATCCATAGTTGCCTGACTCCCCGTCGTGTAGATAACTACGATACGGGA
GGGCTTACCATCTGGCCCCAGTGCTGCAATGATACCGCGAGACCCACGCTCACCGGCTCCAGATTTATCA
GCAATAAACCAGCCAGCCGGAAGGGCCGAGCGCAGAAGTGGTCCTGCAACTTTATCCGCCTCCATCCAGT
CTATTAATTGTTGCCGGGAAGCTAGAGTAAGTAGTTCGCCAGTTAATAGTTTGCGCAACGTTGTTGCCAT
TGCTGCAGGCATCGTGGTGTCACGCTCGTCGTTTGGTATGGCTTCATTCAGCTCCGGTTCCCAACGATCA
AGGCGAGTTACATGATCCCCCATGTTGTGCAAAAAAGCGGTTAGCTCCTTCGGTCCTCCGATCGTTGTCA
GAAGTAAGTTGGCCGCAGTGTTATCACTCATGGTTATGGCAGCACTGCATAATTCTCTTACTGTCATGCC
ATCCGTAAGATGCTTTTCTGTGACTGGTGAGTACTCAACCAAGTCATTCTGAGAATAGTGTATGCGGCGA
CCGAGTTGCTCTTGCCCGGCGTCAACACGGGATAATACCGCGCCACATAGCAGAACTTTAAAAGTGCTCA
TCATTGGAAAACGTTCTTCGGGGCGAAAACTCTCAAGGATCTTACCGCTGTTGAGATCCAGTTCGATGTA
ACCCACTCGTGCACCCAACTGATCTTCAGCATCTTTTACTTTCACCAGCGTTTCTGGGTGAGCAAAAACA
GGAAGGCAAAATGCCGCAAAAAAGGGAATAAGGGCGACACGGAAATGTTGAATACTCATACTCTTCCTTT
TTCAATATTATTGAAGCATTTATCAGGGTTATTGTCTCATGAGCGGATACATATTTGAATGTATTTAGAA
AAATAAACAAATAGGGGTTCCGCGCACATTTCCCCGAAAAGTGCCACCTGACGTCTAAGAAACCATTATT
ATCATGACATTAACCTATAAAAATAGGCGTATCACGAGGCCCTTTCGT
Features (pLannotate 1.2.2; 10 found; start..end, strand, type, name):
     56..2568    +  promoter       Ac5 promoter: Drosophila melanogaster actin 5C promoter
   2588..3304    +  CDS            EGFP: EGFP is a basic (constitutively fluorescent) green fluorescent protein published in 1996, derived from Aequorea victoria. It is reported to be a rapidly-maturing weak dimer with moderate acid sensitivity.
   3308..4504    +  CDS            bel (fragment): DDX3_DROME - Experimental evidence at protein level: Swiss-Prot protein existence level 1. ATP-dependent RNA helicase that is essential and required for cellular function, larval growth, and for male and female fertility. Also required for RNA interference (RNAi), double-stranded RNA induces potent and specific gene silencing, by acting downstream of dsRNA internalization. RNAi is mediated by the RNA-induced silencing complex (RISC), a sequence-specific, multicomponent nuclease that destroys or silences messenger RNAs homologous to the silencing trigger. From Drosophila melanogaster (Fruit fly
   4543..4584    +  CDS            V5 tag: epitope tag from simian virus 5
   4684..4818    -  polyA_signal   SV40 poly(A) signal: SV40 polyadenylation signal
   4841..4925    -  CDS            large T antigen (fragment): large T antigen from SV40 (simian virus 40)
   4926..5396    +  CDS            TcR (fragment): tetracycline efflux protein; tet; confers resistance to tetracycline
   5440..6028    -  rep_origin     ori: high-copy-number ColE1/pMB1/pBR322/pUC origin of replication
   6199..7059    -  CDS            AmpR: β-lactamase; bla; confers resistance to ampicillin, carbenicillin, and related antibiotics
   7060..7164    -  promoter       AmpR promoter: bla
