[The description below was written by a language model from this plasmid's Addgene catalogue record and pLannotate feature annotations shown in this document.]
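Description:
pAc5.1B-EGFP-DmBelle_299-694_B is a 7,258 nt insect expression plasmid for producing a GFP-tagged fragment of the Drosophila melanogaster DEAD-box RNA helicase Belle (bel, the fly DDX3 orthologue) in insect cells. The catalogue lists the backbone as unknown, although the name and the annotated parts are consistent with a pAc5.1-type vector. In bacteria it is maintained through a ColE1/pUC-family origin and selected with ampicillin via the β-lactamase gene and its own promoter. The record describes it as low copy, whereas the origin annotation calls this class of origin high copy. Short remnants annotated as tetracycline-resistance and SV40 large T antigen fragments are partial sequences carried over from the backbone and are not expected to be functional markers.

The expression cassette is driven by the Drosophila actin 5C (Ac5) promoter, a strong constitutive promoter commonly used in fly cell lines. Downstream lies EGFP, followed almost immediately by the bel fragment, which according to the construct name encodes residues 299–694 of the protein. This arrangement indicates an N-terminal EGFP fusion. A V5 epitope tag coding sequence sits shortly after the insert, but the record does not show whether it is in frame or whether a stop codon precedes it. An SV40 polyadenylation signal follows the cassette, though it is annotated on the opposite strand.

The stated purpose is simply insect expression of this Belle fragment. A fluorescent truncation of this sort would generally suit localisation or interaction and domain-mapping experiments in transfected cells. The depositor notes that the supplied sequence may be theoretical or based on Sanger reads.
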