Addgene plasmid #145915: pAc5.1B-EGFP-DmBelle_299-694_B
Purpose: Insect Expression of DmBelle_299-694
Depositing lab: Elisa Izaurralde. Depositing organization: Max Planck Institute for Developmental Biology.
Backbone
  Vector backbone: Unknown
  Vector type: Insect Expression
Growth in bacteria
  Bacterial resistance: Ampicillin, 100 μg/mL
  Growth temperature: 37°C
  Growth strain: DH5alpha
  Copy number: Low Copy
Gene/Insert
  Gene/Insert name: DmBelle_299-694
  Species: D. melanogaster (fly)
  Entrez Gene: bel (a.k.a. Dmel_CG9748, BEL, Bel, CG9748, DmRH6, Dmel\CG9748, L3, anon-85Ab, cap, cg9748, l(3)85Ac, l(3)L3, l(3)L4740, l(3)S047110, l(3)S097074, ms(3)Pneo85A, ms(3)neo30)
  Cloning method: Unknown
Terms and licenses: Academic/Nonprofit Terms; Industry Terms: Not Available to Industry
Depositor comments: Plasmids from this collection were made available to the research community and donated after the lab closed. Please note that the sequence provided by the depositing laboratory may be theoretical/predicted or based on Sanger sequencing results. There may be discrepancies between sequencing results obtained by Addgene and the depositor sequence. If an Addgene verified sequence is not available, please contact before placing your order to request that our lab fully sequence the plasmid.
How to cite: pAc5.1B-EGFP-DmBelle_299-694_B was a gift from Elisa Izaurralde (Addgene plasmid # 145915 ; http://n2t.net/addgene:145915 ; RRID:Addgene_145915)
